>Addgene plasmid #237963 | TRAV8-6 | addgene full sequence | sequence record 475812 | Addgene NGS Result
AGGCTAGGTGGAGGCTCAGTGATGATAAGTCTGCGATGGTGGATGCATGTGTCATGGTCATAGCTGTTTC
CTGTGTGAAATTGTTATCCGCTCAGAGGGCACAATCCTATTCCGCGCTATCCGACAATCTCCAAGACATT
AGGTGGAGTTCAGTTCGGCGTATGGCATATGTCGCTGGAAAGAACATGTGAGCAAAAGGCCAGCAAAAGG
CCAGGAACCGTAAAAAGGCCGCGTTGCTGGCGTTTTTCCATAGGCTCCGCCCCCCTGACGAGCATCACAA
AAATCGACGCTCAAGTCAGAGGTGGCGAAACCCGACAGGACTATAAAGATACCAGGCGTTTCCCCCTGGA
AGCTCCCTCGTGCGCTCTCCTGTTCCGACCCTGCCGCTTACCGGATACCTGTCCGCCTTTCTCCCTTCGG
GAAGCGTGGCGCTTTCTCATAGCTCACGCTGTAGGTATCTCAGTTCGGTGTAGGTCGTTCGCTCCAAGCT
GGGCTGTGTGCACGAACCCCCCGTTCAGCCCGACCGCTGCGCCTTATCCGGTAACTATCGTCTTGAGTCC
AACCCGGTAAGACACGACTTATCGCCACTGGCAGCAGCCACTGGTAACAGGATTAGCAGAGCGAGGTATG
TAGGCGGTGCTACAGAGTTCTTGAAGTGGTGGCCTAACTACGGCTACACTAGAAGAACAGTATTTGGTAT
CTGCGCTCTGCTGAAGCCAGTTACCTTCGGAAAAAGAGTTGGTAGCTCTTGATCCGGCAAACAAACCACC
GCTGGTAGCGGTGGTTTTTTTGTTTGCAAGCAGCAGATTACGCGCAGAAAAAAAGGATCTCAAGAAGAAG
ATCCTTTGATCTTTTCTACGGGGTCTGACGCTCAGTGGAACGAAAACTCACGTTAAGGGATTTTGGTCAT
GAGATTATCAAAAAGGATCTTCACCTAGATCCTTTTAAATTAAAAATGAAGTTTTAAATCAAGCCCAATC
TGAATAATGTTACAACCAATTAACCAATTCTGATTAGAAAAACTCATCGAGCATCAAATGAAACTGCAAT
TTATTCATATCAGGATTATCAATACCATATTTTTGAAAAAGCCGTTTCTGTAATGAAGGAGAAAACTCAC
CGAGGCAGTTCCATAGGATGGCAAGATCCTGGTATCGGTCTGCGATTCCGACTCGTCCAACATCAATACA
ACCTATTAATTTCCCCTCGTCAAAAATAAGGTTATCAAGTGAGAAATCACCATGAGTGACGACTGAATCC
GGTGAGAATGGCAAAAGTTTATGCATTTCTTTCCAGACTTGTTCAACAGGCCAGCCATTACGCTCGTCAT
CAAAATCACTCGCATCAACCAAACCGTTATTCATTCGTGATTGCGCCTGAGCAAGACGAAATACGCGATC
GCTGTTAAAAGGACAATTACAAACAGGAATCGAATGCAACCGGCGCAGGAACACTGCCAGCGCATCAACA
ATATTTTCACCTGAATCAGGATATTCTTCTAATACCTGGAATGCTGTTTTTCCGGGGATCGCAGTGGTGA
GTAACCATGCATCATCAGGAGTACGGATAAAATGCTTGATGGTCGGAAGAGGCATAAATTCCGTCAGCCA
GTTTAGTCTGACCATCTCATCTGTAACATCATTGGCAACGCTACCTTTGCCATGTTTCAGAAACAACTCT
GGCGCATCGGGCTTCCCATACAAGCGATAGATTGTCGCACCTGATTGCCCGACATTATCGCGAGCCCATT
TATACCCATATAAATCAGCATCCATGTTGGAATTTAATCGCGGCCTCGACGTTTCCCGTTGAATATGGCT
CATAACACCCCTTGTATTACTGTTTATGTAAGCAGACAGTTTTATTGTTCATGATGATATATTTTTATCT
TGTGCAATGTAACATCAGAGATTTTGAGACACGGGCCAGAGCTGCATCGCGCGTTTCGGTGATGACGGTG
AAAACCTCTGACACATGCAGCTCCCGGGACGGTCACAGCTTGTCTGTAAGCGGATGCCGGGAGCAGACAA
GCCCGTCAGGGCGCGTCAGCGGGTGTTGGCTGTTGTTTGTCGCATTATACGAGCGTCCAGGTTGGGATAC
CTGAAACAAAACCCATCGTACGGCCAAGGAAGTCTCCAATAACTGTGATCCACCACAAGCGCCAGGGTTT
TCCCAGTCACGACGTTGTAAAACGACGGCCAGTCATGCATAATCCGCACGCATCTGGAATAAGGAAGTGC
CATTCCGCCTGACCTCTCGAGTAATAGAGACCCGTCTCATTTAAAAAACGTGTTCCCACCCGAGGTCGCT
GTGTTTGAGCCATCAGAAGCAGAGATCTCCCACACCCAAAAGGCCACACTGGTGTGCCTGGCCACAGGCT
TCTACCCCGACCACGTGGAGCTGAGCTGGTGGGTGAATGGGAAGGAGGTGCACAGTGGGGTCAGCACAGA
CCCGCAGCCCCTCAAGGAGCAGCCCGCCCTCAATGACTCCAGATACTGCCTGAGCAGCCGCCTGAGAGTC
TCGGCCACCTTCTGGCAGAACCCCCGCAACCACTTCCGCTGTCAAGTCCAGTTCTACGGGCTCTCGGAGA
ATGACGAGTGGACCCAGGATAGGGCCAAACCTGTCACCCAGATCGTCAGCGCCGAGGCCTGGGGTAGAGC
AGACTGTGGCTTCACCTCCGAGTCTTACCAGCAAGGGGTCCTGTCTGCCACCATCCTCTATGAGATCTTG
CTAGGGAAGGCCACCTTGTATGCCGTGCTGGTCAGTGCCCTCGTGCTGATGGCCATGGTCAAGAGAAAGG
ATTCCAGAGGCGGAAGTGGAGCAACCAATTTCTCCTTGCTGAAGCAGGCCGGTGACGTTGAGGAAAACCC
AGGACCAATGCTCCTGCTGCTCGTCCCAGCGTTCCAGGTGATTTTTACCCTGGGAGGAACCAGAGCCCAG
TCTGTGACCCAGCTTGACAGCCAAGTCCCTGTCTTTGAAGAAGCCCCTGTGGAGCTGAGGTGCAACTACT
CATCGTCTGTTTCAGTGTATCTCTTCTGGTATGTGCAATACCCCAACCAAGGACTCCAGCTTCTCCTGAA
GTATTTATCAGGATCCACCCTGGTTGAAAGCATCAACGGTTTTGAGGCTGAATTTAACAAGAGTCAAACT
TCCTTCCACTTGAGGAAACCCTCAGTCCATATAAGCGACAGGAGACGCGGTCTCAAAACCTCGAG
Features (pLannotate 1.2.2; 6 found; start..end, strand, type, name):
    245..833     -  rep_origin     ori: high-copy-number ColE1/pMB1/pBR322/pUC origin of replication
   1014..1823    -  CDS            KanR: aminoglycoside phosphotransferase; aph(3')-Ia; confers resistance to kanamycin in bacteria or G418 (Geneticin®) in eukaryotes
   1930..1971    +  CDS            rop (fragment): Rop protein, which maintains plasmids at low copy number; rop
   2160..2203    -  CDS            lacZα (fragment): LacZα fragment of β-galactosidase; lacZ fragment
   2281..2811    +  CDS            TRBC2: TRBC2_HUMAN - Also known as TCRBC2 From Homo sapiens (Human).
   2878..3189    +  CDS            TVA1_MOUSE (fragment): Experimental evidence at protein level: Swiss-Prot protein existence level 1. From Mus musculus (Mouse).
