[The description below was written by a language model from this plasmid's Addgene catalogue record and pLannotate feature annotations shown in this document.]
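Description:
TRAV8-6 is a small bacterial cloning plasmid (3,215 nt in the sequenced record) built on the commercial pTwist Kan High Copy v2 backbone and classed as a synthetic biology part rather than an expression vector. It is propagated in E. coli from a high-copy ColE1/pUC-type origin and selected with kanamycin through an aminoglycoside phosphotransferase (KanR) gene. The short rop and lacZα matches in the annotation are only residual backbone fragments and have no evident functional role.

The roughly 960 bp human insert is arranged as TRBC-P2A-TRAV8-6. The feature table places a T cell receptor beta constant region (annotated as TRBC2) upstream. A short unannotated gap follows, which is consistent with the P2A self-cleaving peptide named in the catalogue entry. The downstream alpha-chain variable segment is labelled by the automated annotation as a fragment of a mouse TCR alpha V protein. This most likely reflects a homology match, since the record gives the insert as the human TRAV8-6 allele.

No promoter, polyadenylation signal or other eukaryotic regulatory element is annotated, so the plasmid appears to serve purely as a donor of a modular fragment. The fragment forms the central piece of a bicistronic beta-P2A-alpha TCR cassette. Joining it to a beta variable/CDR3 segment upstream and an alpha CDR3/J and constant region downstream would give a single open reading frame, with the 2A peptide allowing both chains to be produced from it. The stated purpose is to generate TCRs via cloning, in the context of scalable TCR synthesis and antigen reactivity screening. The cloning method and any assembly sites are not stated in the record.
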