Addgene plasmid #237963: TRAV8-6
Purpose: Encodes TRAV8-6 allele, P2A, and TRBC to generate TCRs via cloning
Depositing lab: Michael Birnbaum. Depositing organization: Massachusetts Institute of Technology. Publication: Scalable TCR synthesis and screening enable antigen reactivity mapping in vitiligo. Gaglione SA, Mukkamala RS, Krishna C, Smith BE, Wadsworth MH 2nd, Jelinsky SA, Perez CR, Schmidt-Hong L, Katz EL, Gellatly KJ, Ali LR, Shen J, Holec PV, Zhao QH, Chan AO, Xu EJK, Kravarik KM, Guzova JA, Dobson CS, Singh H, Garber M, Dougan M, Dougan SK, Harris JE, Winkler A, Birnbaum ME. Immunity. 2026 Feb 10;59(2):477-493.e9. doi: 10.1016/j.immuni.2026.01.001. Epub 2026 Jan 28. PubMed 41610844.
Backbone
  Vector backbone: pTwist Kan High Copy v2
  Backbone manufacturer: Twist
  Backbone size w/o insert (bp): 2255
  Vector type: Synthetic Biology
Growth in bacteria
  Bacterial resistance: Kanamycin, 50 μg/mL
  Growth temperature: 37°C
  Growth strain: DH5alpha
  Copy number: High Copy
Gene/Insert
  Gene/Insert name: TRBC-P2A-TRAV8-6
  Species: H. sapiens (human)
  Insert size (bp): 960
  Mutation: None
  Entrez Gene: TRAV8-6 (a.k.a. TCRAV1S3, TCRAV8S6, TRAV86)
  Cloning method: Unknown
Terms and licenses: Academic/Nonprofit Terms; Industry Terms: Not Available to Industry
Depositor comments: Please visit https://doi.org/10.1101/2025.04.24.649726 for bioRxiv preprint.
How to cite: TRAV8-6 was a gift from Michael Birnbaum (Addgene plasmid # 237963 ; http://n2t.net/addgene:237963 ; RRID:Addgene_237963)
